Addgene plasmid #215799: pNIC-HIS6-SUMO1-GG
Purpose: (Empty Backbone) Cloning of target gene with N terminal His6 SUMO2 tag and SENP1 cleavage
Depositing lab: ASAP Discovery & Frank von Delft. Depositing organization: University of Oxford. Publication: A selection of Golden Gate vectors to simplify recombinant protein production in Escherichia coli. Fairhead M, Koekemoer L, Williams E, von Delft F. bioRxiv 2024.02.13.579886 10.1101/2024.02.13.579886.
Backbone
  Vector backbone: pNIC28a
  Backbone manufacturer: Novagen
  Vector type: Bacterial Expression
Growth in bacteria
  Bacterial resistance: Kanamycin, 50 μg/mL
  Growth temperature: 37°C
  Growth strain: DH5alpha
  Copy number: Low Copy
Gene/Insert
  Gene/Insert name: None
Depositor comments: Please visit https://doi.org/10.1101/2024.02.13.579886 for bioRxiv preprint.
How to cite: pNIC-HIS6-SUMO1-GG was a gift from ASAP Discovery & Frank von Delft (Addgene plasmid # 215799 ; http://n2t.net/addgene:215799 ; RRID:Addgene_215799)
