[The description below was written by a language model from this plasmid's Addgene catalogue record and pLannotate feature annotations shown in this document.]
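Description:
pNIC-HIS6-SUMO1-GG is an empty bacterial expression backbone derived from pNIC28a, a pET-style vector, intended for cloning a gene of interest so that it is produced in E. coli with a cleavable N-terminal His6-SUMO fusion partner. The "GG" in the name and the associated publication indicate that it belongs to a set of Golden Gate cloning vectors for recombinant protein production, although the feature table does not annotate the cloning sites themselves. The plasmid is about 5.6 kb, is selected with kanamycin through an aph(3')-Ia resistance gene, and replicates from a ColE1/pBR322-type origin accompanied by the bom region and the rop gene, consistent with its listing as low copy. An f1 origin is also present, and short tetracycline-resistance fragments are non-functional remnants of the pBR322 lineage.

The expression cassette consists of a T7 promoter followed by a lac operator and the T7 gene 10 ribosome binding site, so transcription depends on T7 RNA polymerase in a suitable host and is held off by the plasmid-encoded lacI repressor until IPTG induction. Downstream lies a human SUMO1 coding fragment, after which the target gene would be placed, and the cassette ends at a T7 terminator. A short His-tag-like fragment and a T7 gene 10-derived fragment are annotated between SUMO1 and the terminator, and their role is not explained; the N-terminal His6 tag is not separately annotated. The fusion allows affinity purification, with SENP1 protease removing the SUMO tag afterwards. The stated purpose mentions a SUMO2 tag, whereas the plasmid name and the sequence annotation both point to SUMO1.
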