Features (pLannotate 1.2.2; 19 found; start..end, strand, type, name):
     20..38      +  promoter       T7 promoter: promoter for bacteriophage T7 RNA polymerase
     39..63      +  protein_bind   lac operator: The lac repressor binds to the lac operator to inhibit transcription in E. coli. This inhibition can be relieved by adding lactose or isopropyl-β-D-thiogalactopyranoside (IPTG). lac repressor encoded by lacI
     78..100     +  RBS            RBS: efficient ribosome binding site from bacteriophage T7 gene 10 (Olins and Rangwala, 1989)
    138..422     +  CDS            SUMO1 (fragment): SUMO1_HUMAN - Also known as SMT3C, SMT3H3, UBL1. Experimental evidence at protein level: Swiss-Prot protein existence level 1. Ubiquitin-like protein that can be covalently attached to proteins as a monomer or a lysine-linked polymer. Covalent attachment via an isopeptide bond to its substrates requires prior activation by the E1 complex SAE1-SAE2 and linkage to the E2 enzyme UBE2I, and can be promoted by E3 ligases such as PIAS1-4, RANBP2 or CBX4. This post- translational modification on lysine residues of proteins plays a crucial role in a number of cellular processes such as nuclear transpo
    490..507     +  CDS            9xHis (fragment): 9xHis affinity tag
    517..566     +  CDS            SET1 (fragment): solubility-enhancement tag derived from T7 phage gene 10B
    574..621     +  terminator     T7 terminator: transcription terminator for bacteriophage T7 RNA polymerase
    658..1086    +  rep_origin     f1 ori (sequence partly withheld): f1 bacteriophage origin of replication; arrow indicates direction of (+) strand synthesis
   1139..1196    +  promoter       AmpR promoter (fragment): bla
   1205..2020    -  CDS            KanR: aminoglycoside phosphotransferase; aph(3')-Ia; confers resistance to kanamycin in bacteria or G418 (Geneticin®) in eukaryotes
   2142..2730    +  rep_origin     ori: high-copy-number ColE1/pMB1/pBR322/pUC origin of replication
   2916..3055    -  misc_feature   bom: basis of mobility region from pBR322
   3157..3348    -  CDS            rop: Rop protein, which maintains plasmids at low copy number; rop
   3365..3745    +  CDS            YPB1_ECOLX: Protein predicted: Swiss-Prot protein existence level 4. From Escherichia coli.
   3817..4108    -  CDS            TcR (fragment): tetracycline efflux protein; tet; confers resistance to tetracycline
   4123..4144    -  protein_bind   CAP binding site: CAP binding activates transcription in the presence of cAMP. E. coli catabolite activator protein
   4157..5239    -  CDS            lacI: lac repressor; lacI; The lac repressor binds to the lac operator to inhibit transcription in E. coli. This inhibition can be relieved by adding lactose or isopropyl-β-D-thiogalactopyranoside (IPTG).
   5240..5317    -  promoter       lacI promoter: lacI
   5325..5604    -  CDS            TcR (fragment): tetracycline efflux protein; tet; confers resistance to tetracycline
>Addgene plasmid #215799 | pNIC-HIS6-SUMO1-GG | addgene full sequence | sequence record 426158 | Addgene NGS Result
GATCTCGATCCCGCGAAATTAATACGACTCACTATAGGGGAATTGTGAGCGGATAACAATTCCCCTCTAG
AAATAATTTTGTTTAACTTTAAGAAGGAGATATACATATGCACCACCATCATCACCATGGCTCAGGAGAT
CAGGAAGCGAAACCTTCGACCGAGGACCTGGGCGACAAGAAAGAAGGGGAGTATATTAAGTTAAAGGTGA
TCGGCCAGGACTCAAGCGAGATCCACTTCAAAGTCAAAATGACCACGCACCTCAAGAAGTTGAAGGAGAG
TTACTGTCAACGGCAAGGGGTTCCTATGAACTCGCTTCGCTTCCTGTTCGAGGGCCAGCGAATTGCGGAC
AACCACACACCTAAGGAACTTGGTATGGAAGAGGAAGACGTCATTGAGGTGTACCAGGAGCAGACAGGCG
GCATGAGAGACCGCGGATAATTCGGGTCTCACTCGAGCACCCGTCGACAAGCTTGCGGCCGCACTCGAGC
ACCACCACCACCACCACTGAGATCCGGCTGCTAACAAAGCCCGAAAGGAAGCTGAGTTGGCTGCTGCCAC
CGCTGAGCAATAACTAGCATAACCCCTTGGGGCCTCTAAACGGGTCTTGAGGGGTTTTTTGCTGAAAGGA
GGAACTATATCCGGATTGGCGAATGGG
[124 nt withheld, positions 658-781]
C
[91 nt withheld, positions 783-873]
A
[49 nt withheld, positions 875-923]
CCTTTGACGTTGGAGTCCACGTTCTTT
[37 nt withheld, positions 951-987]
ACCCTATCTCGGTCTATTCTTTTGATTTATAAGGGATTTTGCCGATTTCGGCCTATTGGTTAAAAAATGA
GCTGATTTAACAAAAATTTAACGCGAATTTTAACAAAATATTAACGCTTACAATTTAGGTGGCACTTTTC
GGGGAAATGTGCGCGGAACCCCTATTTGTTTATTTTTCTAAATACATTCAAATATGTATCCGCTCATGAA
TTAATTCTTAGAAAAACTCATCGAGCATCAAATGAAACTGCAATTTATTCATATCAGGATTATCAATACC
ATATTTTTGAAAAAGCCGTTTCTGTAATGAAGGAGAAAACTCACCGAGGCAGTTCCATAGGATGGCAAGA
TCCTGGTATCGGTCTGCGATTCCGACTCGTCCAACATCAATACAACCTATTAATTTCCCCTCGTCAAAAA
TAAGGTTATCAAGTGAGAAATCACCATGAGTGACGACTGAATCCGGTGAGAATGGCAAAAGTTTATGCAT
TTCTTTCCAGACTTGTTCAACAGGCCAGCCATTACGCTCGTCATCAAAATCACTCGCATCAACCAAACCG
TTATTCATTCGTGATTGCGCCTGAGCGAGACGAAATACGCGATCGCTGTTAAAAGGACAATTACAAACAG
GAATCGAATGCAACCGGCGCAGGAACACTGCCAGCGCATCAACAATATTTTCACCTGAATCAGGATATTC
TTCTAATACCTGGAATGCTGTTTTCCCGGGGATCGCAGTGGTGAGTAACCATGCATCATCAGGAGTACGG
ATAAAATGCTTGATGGTCGGAAGAGGCATAAATTCCGTCAGCCAGTTTAGTCTGACCATCTCATCTGTAA
CATCATTGGCAACGCTACCTTTGCCATGTTTCAGAAACAACTCTGGCGCATCGGGCTTCCCATACAATCG
ATAGATTGTCGCACCTGATTGCCCGACATTATCGCGAGCCCATTTATACCCATATAAATCAGCATCCATG
TTGGAATTTAATCGCGGCCTAGAGCAAGACGTTTCCCGTTGAATATGGCTCATAACACCCCTTGTATTAC
TGTTTATGTAAGCAGACAGTTTTATTGTTCATGACCAAAATCCCTTAACGTGAGTTTTCGTTCCACTGAG
CGTCAGACCCCGTAGAAAAGATCAAAGGATCTTCTTGAGATCCTTTTTTTCTGCGCGTAATCTGCTGCTT
GCAAACAAAAAAACCACCGCTACCAGCGGTGGTTTGTTTGCCGGATCAAGAGCTACCAACTCTTTTTCCG
AAGGTAACTGGCTTCAGCAGAGCGCAGATACCAAATACTGTCCTTCTAGTGTAGCCGTAGTTAGGCCACC
ACTTCAAGAACTCTGTAGCACCGCCTACATACCTCGCTCTGCTAATCCTGTTACCAGTGGCTGCTGCCAG
TGGCGATAAGTCGTGTCTTACCGGGTTGGACTCAAGACGATAGTTACCGGATAAGGCGCAGCGGTCGGGC
TGAACGGGGGGTTCGTGCACACAGCCCAGCTTGGAGCGAACGACCTACACCGAACTGAGATACCTACAGC
GTGAGCTATGAGAAAGCGCCACGCTTCCCGAAGGGAGAAAGGCGGACAGGTATCCGGTAAGCGGCAGGGT
CGGAACAGGAGAGCGCACGAGGGAGCTTCCAGGGGGAAACGCCTGGTATCTTTATAGTCCTGTCGGGTTT
CGCCACCTCTGACTTGAGCGTCGATTTTTGTGATGCTCGTCAGGGGGGCGGAGCCTATGGAAAAACGCCA
GCAACGCGGCCTTTTTACGGTTCCTGGCCTTTTGCTGGCCTTTTGCTCACATGTTCTTTCCTGCGTTATC
CCCTGATTCTGTGGATAACCGTATTACCGCCTTTGAGTGAGCTGATACCGCTCGCCGCAGCCGAACGACC
GAGCGCAGCGAGTCAGTGAGCGAGGAAGCGGAAGAGCGCCTGATGCGGTATTTTCTCCTTACGCATCTGT
GCGGTATTTCACACCGCAATGGTGCACTCTCAGTACAATCTGCTCTGATGCCGCATAGTTAAGCCAGTAT
ACACTCCGCTATCGCTACGTGACTGGGTCATGGCTGCGCCCCGACACCCGCCAACACCCGCTGACGCGCC
CTGACGGGCTTGTCTGCTCCCGGCATCCGCTTACAGACAAGCTGTGACCGTCTCCGGGAGCTGCATGTGT
CAGAGGTTTTCACCGTCATCACCGAAACGCGCGAGGCAGCTGCGGTAAAGCTCATCAGCGTGGTCGTGAA
GCGATTCACAGATGTCTGCCTGTTCATCCGCGTCCAGCTCGTTGAGTTTCTCCAGAAGCGTTAATGTCTG
GCTTCTGATAAAGCGGGCCATGTTAAGGGCGGTTTTTTCCTGTTTGGTCACTGATGCCTCCGTGTAAGGG
GGATTTCTGTTCATGGGGGTAATGATACCGATGAAACGAGAGAGGATGCTCACGATACGGGTTACTGATG
ATGAACATGCCCGGTTACTGGAACGTTGTGAGGGTAAACAACTGGCGGTATGGATGCGGCGGGACCAGAG
AAAAATCACTCAGGGTCAATGCCAGCGCTTCGTTAATACAGATGTAGGTGTTCCACAGGGTAGCCAGCAG
CATCCTGCGATGCAGATCCGGAACATAATGGTGCAGGGCGCTGACTTCCGCGTTTCCAGACTTTACGAAA
CACGGAAACCGAAGACCATTCATGTTGTTGCTCAGGTCGCAGACGTTTTGCAGCAGCAGTCGCTTCACGT
TCGCTCGCGTATCGGTGATTCATTCTGCTAACCAGTAAGGCAACCCCGCCAGCCTAGCCGGGTCCTCAAC
GACAGGAGCACGATCATGCGCACCCGTGGGGCCGCCATGCCGGCGATAATGGCCTGCTTCTCGCCGAAAC
GTTTGGTGGCGGGACCAGTGACGAAGGCTTGAGCGAGGGCGTGCAAGATTCCGAATACCGCAAGCGACAG
GCCGATCATCGTCGCGCTCCAGCGAAAGTGGTCCTCGCCGAAAATGACCCAGAGCGCTGCCGGCACCTGT
CCTACGAGTTGCATGATAAAGAAGACAGTCATAAGTGCGGCGACGATAGTCATGCCCCGCGCCCACCGGA
AGGAGCTGACTGGGTTGAAGGCTCTCAAGGGCATCGGTCGAGATCCCGGTGCCTAATGAGTGAGCTAACT
TACATTAATTGCGTTGCGCTCACTGCCCGCTTTCCAGTCGGGAAACCTGTCGTGCCAGCTGCATTAATGA
ATCGGCCAACGCGCGGGGAGAGGCGGTTTGCGTATTGGGCGCCAGGGTGGTTTTTCTTTTCACCAGTGAG
ACGGGCAACAGCTGATTGCCCTTCACCGCCTGGCCCTGAGAGAGTTGCAGCAAGCGGTCCACGCTGGTTT
GCCCCAGCAGGCGAAAATCCTGTTTGATGGTGGTTAACGGCGGGATATAACATGAGCTGTCTTCGGTATC
GTCGTATCCCACTACCGAGATATCCGCACCAACGCGCAGCCCGGACTCGGTAATGGCGCGCATTGCGCCC
AGCGCCATCTGATCGTTGGCAACCAGCATCGCAGTGGGAACGATGCCCTCATTCAGCATTTGCATGGTTT
GTTGAAAACCGGACATGGCACTCCAGTCGCCTTCCCGTTCCGCTATCGGCTGAATTTGATTGCGAGTGAG
ATATTTATGCCAGCCAGCCAGACGCAGACGCGCCGAGACAGAACTTAATGGGCCCGCTAACAGCGCGATT
TGCTGGTGACCCAATGCGACCAGATGCTCCACGCCCAGTCGCGTACCGTCTTCATGGGAGAAAATAATAC
TGTTGATGGGTGTCTGGTCAGAGACATCAAGAAATAACGCCGGAACATTAGTGCAGGCAGCTTCCACAGC
AATGGCATCCTGGTCATCCAGCGGATAGTTAATGATCAGCCCACTGACGCGTTGCGCGAGAAGATTGTGC
ACCGCCGCTTTACAGGCTTCGACGCCGCTTCGTTCTACCATCGACACCACCACGCTGGCACCCAGTTGAT
CGGCGCGAGATTTAATCGCCGCGACAATTTGCGACGGCGCGTGCAGGGCCAGACTGGAGGTGGCAACGCC
AATCAGCAACGACTGTTTGCCCGCCAGTTGTTGTGCCACGCGGTTGGGAATGTAATTCAGCTCCGCCATC
GCCGCTTCCACTTTTTCCCGCGTTTTCGCAGAAACGTGGCTGGCCTGGTTCACCACGCGGGAAACGGTCT
GATAAGAGACACCGGCATACTCTGCGACATCGTATAACGTTACTGGTTTCACATTCACCACCCTGAATTG
ACTCTCTTCCGGGCGCTATCATGCCATACCGCGAAAGGTTTTGCGCCATTCGATGGTGTCCGGGATCTCG
ACGCTCTCCCTTATGCGACTCCTGCATTAGGAAGCAGCCCAGTAGTAGGTTGAGGCCGTTGAGCACCGCC
GCCGCAAGGAATGGTGCATGCAAGGAGATGGCGCCCAACAGTCCCCCGGCCACGGGGCCTGCCACCATAC
CCACGCCGAAACAAGCGCTCATGAGCCCGAAGTGGCGAGCCCGATCTTCCCCATCGGTGATGTCGGCGAT
ATAGGCGCCAGCAACCGCACCTGTGGCGCCGGTGATGCCGGCCACGATGCGTCCGGCGTAGAGGATCGA
